>Addgene plasmid #90107 | Flag-MCPIP1(81-599) | addgene full sequence | sequence record 177324 | Addgene NGS Result
GACATTGATTATTGACTAGTTATTAATAGTAATCAATTACGGGGTCATTAGTTCATAGCCCATATATGGA
GTTCCGCGTTACATAACTTACGGTAAATGGCCCGCCTGGCTGACCGCCCAACGACCCCCGCCCATTGACG
TCAATAATGACGTATGTTCCCATAGTAACGCCAATAGGGACTTTCCATTGACGTCAATGGGTGGAGTATT
TACGGTAAACTGCCCACTTGGCAGTACATCAAGTGTATCATATGCCAAGTCCGCCCCCTATTGACGTCAA
TGACGGTAAATGGCCCGCCTGGCATTATGCCCAGTACATGACCTTACGGGACTTTCCTACTTGGCAGTAC
ATCTACGTATTAGTCATCGCTATTACCATGGTGATGCGGTTTTGGCAGTACACCAATGGGCGTGGATAGC
GGTTTGACTCACGGGGATTTCCAAGTCTCCACCCCATTGACGTCAATGGGAGTTTGTTTTGGCACCAAAA
TCAACGGGACTTTCCAAAATGTCGTAATAACCCCGCCCCGTTGACGCAAATGGGCGGTAGGCGTGTACGG
TGGGAGGTCTATATAAGCAGAGCTCGTTTAGTGAACCGTCAGAATTGATCTACCATGGCCCACAACCACC
GCCACAAGCACGCCGACTACAAAGACGATGACGACAAGCTTGCGGCCGCGAATTCAATGCTGGGTGAGCT
GGTGAAACACGGGACAGCCACCGAGCGGGAGCGCCAGACCTCACCGGACCCCTGCCCTCAGCTCCCTCTA
GTCCCGCGGGGTGGTGGCACCCCTAAGGCTCCCAACCTGGAGCCTCCACTCCCAGAAGAGGAAAAGGAGG
GCAGCGACCTGAGACCAGTGGTCATCGATGGGAGCAACGTGGCCATGAGCCATGGGAACAAGGAGGTCTT
CTCCTGCCGGGGCATCCTGCTGGCAGTGAACTGGTTTCTGGAGCGGGGCCACACAGACATCACAGTGTTT
GTGCCATCCTGGAGGAAGGAGCAGCCTCGGCCCGACGTGCCCATCACAGACCAGCACATCCTGCGGGAAC
TGGAGAAGAAGAAGATCCTGGTGTTCACACCATCACGACGCGTGGGTGGCAAGCGGGTGGTGTGCTATGA
CGACAGATTCATTGTGAAGCTGGCCTACGAGTCTGACGGGATCGTGGTTTCCAACGACACATACCGTGAC
CTCCAAGGCGAGCGGCAGGAGTGGAAGCGCTTCATCGAGGAGCGGCTGCTCATGTACTCCTTCGTCAATG
ACAAGTTTATGCCCCCTGATGACCCACTGGGCCGGCACGGGCCCAGCCTGGACAACTTCCTGCGTAAGAA
GCCACTCACTTTGGAGCACAGGAAGCAGCCGTGTCCCTATGGAAGGAAATGCACCTATGGGATCAAGTGC
CGATTCTTCCACCCAGAGCGGCCAAGCTGCCCCCAGCGCTCTGTGGCAGATGAGCTCCGTGCCAATGCTC
TCCTCTCACCCCCCAGAGCCCCAAGCAAGGACAAAAATGGCCGGCGGCCTTCACCTTCATCCCAGTCCAG
CTCTCTGCTAACAGAGAGTGAGCAGTGCAGCCTGGATGGGAAGAAGCTGGGGGCCCAGGCATCCCCAGGG
TCCCGCCAAGAGGGTCTAACACAGACCTATGCCCCATCAGGCAGGAGCCTCGCACCTAGCGGGGGCAGTG
GCAGCAGCTTTGGGCCCACAGACTGGCTCCCACAGACGCTGGACTCACTCCCGTACGTCTCCCAGGATTG
CCTGGACTCGGGCATTGGCTCCCTGGAGAGCCAGATGTCGGAACTTTGGGGGGTTCGAGGAGGAGGCCCT
GGTGAGCCGGGCCCACCCCGAGCCCCTTACACGGGCTACAGTCCCTATGGATCTGAGCTCCCAGCCACCG
CAGCCTTCTCTGCCTTTGGCCGGGCCATGGGTGCTGGCCACTTCAGTGTCCCTGCCGACTACCCACCCGC
GCCCCCTGCCTTTCCACCTCGAGAGTACTGGTCTGAACCATACCCACTGCCCCCACCCACATCAGTCCTT
CAGGAGCCCCCAGTGCAGAGCCCAGGGGCTGGCAGGAGCCCGTGGGGCAGGGCAGGCAGCCTGGCCAAGG
AGCAGGCCAGCGTGTATACTAAGCTGTGTGGTGTGTTTCCCCCGCACCTGGTGGAGGCTGTGATGGGGCG
CTTCCCACAGCTCCTGGACCCCCAGCAGCTGGCTGCCGAGATCCTCTCCTACAAGTCCCAGCACCCCAGT
GAGTAATCTAGATATCGGTACCGGATCCAGATCTGATCCCGGGTGGCATCCCTGTGACCCCTCCCCAGTG
CCTCTCCTGGCCCTGGAAGTTGCCACTCCAGTGCCCACCAGCCTTGTCCTAATAAAATTAAGTTGCATCA
TTTTGTCTGACTAGGTGTCCTTCTATAATATTATGGGGTGGAGGGGGGTGGTATGGAGCAAGGGGCAAGT
TGGGAAGACAACCTGTAGGGCCTGCGGGGTCTATTGGGAACCAAGCTGGAGTGCAGTGGCACAATCTTGG
CTCACTGCAATCTCCGCCTCCTGGGTTCAAGCGATTCTCCTGCCTCAGCCTCCCGAGTTGTTGGGATTCC
AGGCATGCATGACCAGGCTCAGCTAATTTTTGTTTTTTTGGTAGAGACGGGGTTTCACCATATTGGCCAG
GCTGGTCTCCAACTCCTAATCTCAGGTGATCTACCCACCTTGGCCTCCCAAATTGCTGGGATTACAGGCG
TGAACCACTGCTCCCTTCCCTGTCCTTCTGATTTTAAAATAACTATACCAGCAGGAGGACGTCCAGACAC
AGCATAGGCTACCTGGCCATGCCCAACCGGTGGGACATTTGAGTTGCTTGCTTGGCACTGTCCTCTCATG
CGTTGGGTCCACTCAGTAGATGCCTGTTGAATTGGGTACGCGGCCAGCTTGGCTGTGGAATGTGTGTCAG
TTAGGGTGTGGAAAGTCCCCAGGCTCCCCAGCAGGCAGAAGTATGCAAAGCATGCATCTCAATTAGTCAG
CAACCAGGTGTGGAAAGTCCCCAGGCTCCCCAGCAGGCAGAAGTATGCAAAGCATGCATCTCAATTAGTC
AGCAACCATAGTCCCGCCCCTAACTCCGCCCATCCCGCCCCTAACTCCGCCCAGTTCCGCCCATTCTCCG
CCCCATGGCTGACTAATTTTTTTTATTTATGCAGAGGCCGAGGCCGCCTCGGCCTCTGAGCTATTCCAGA
AGTAGTGAGGAGGCTTTTTTGGAGGCCTAGGCTTTTGCAAAAAGCTCCTCGAGGAACTGAAAAACCAGAA
AGTTAATTCCCTATAGTGAGTCGTATTAAATTCGTAATCATGTCATAGCTGTTTCCTGTGTGAAATTGTT
ATCCGCTCACAATTCCACACAACATACGAGCCGGAAGCATAAAGTGTAAAGCCTGGGGTGCCTAATGAGT
GAGCTAACTCACATTAATTGCGTTGCGCTCACTGCCCGCTTTCCAGTCGGGAAACCTGTCGTGCCAGCTG
CATTAATGAATCGGCCAACGCGCGGGGAGAGGCGGTTTGCGTATTGGGCGCTCTTCCGCTTCCTCGCTCA
CTGACTCGCTGCGCTCGGTCGTTCGGCTGCGGCGAGCGGTATCAGCTCACTCAAAGGCGGTAATACGGTT
ATCCACAGAATCAGGGGATAACGCAGGAAAGAACATGTGAGCAAAAGGCCAGCAAAAGGCCAGGAACCGT
AAAAAGGCCGCGTTGCTGGCGTTTTTCCATAGGCTCCGCCCCCCTGACGAGCATCACAAAAATCGACGCT
CAAGTCAGAGGTGGCGAAACCCGACAGGACTATAAAGATACCAGGCGTTTCCCCCTGGAAGCTCCCTCGT
GCGCTCTCCTGTTCCGACCCTGCCGCTTACCGGATACCTGTCCGCCTTTCTCCCTTCGGGAAGCGTGGCG
CTTTCTCATAGCTCACGCTGTAGGTATCTCAGTTCGGTGTAGGTCGTTCGCTCCAAGCTGGGCTGTGTGC
ACGAACCCCCCGTTCAGCCCGACCGCTGCGCCTTATCCGGTAACTATCGTCTTGAGTCCAACCCGGTAAG
ACACGACTTATCGCCACTGGCAGCAGCCACTGGTAACAGGATTAGCAGAGCGAGGTATGTAGGCGGTGCT
ACAGAGTTCTTGAAGTGGTGGCCTAACTACGGCTACACTAGAAGAACAGTATTTGGTATCTGCGCTCTGC
TGAAGCCAGTTACCTTCGGAAAAAGAGTTGGTAGCTCTTGATCCGGCAAACAAACCACCGCTGGTAGCGG
TGGTTTTTTTGTTTGCAAGCAGCAGATTACGCGCAGAAAAAAAGGATCTCAAGAAGATCCTTTGATCTTT
TCTACGGGGTCTGACGCTCAGTGGAACGAAAACTCACGTTAAGGGATTTTGGTCATGAGATTATCAAAAA
GGATCTTCACCTAGATCCTTTTAAATTAAAAATGAAGTTTTAAATCAATCTAAAGTATATATGAGTAAAC
TTGGTCTGACAGTTACCAATGCTTAATCAGTGAGGCACCTATCTCAGCGATCTGTCTATTTCGTTCATCC
ATAGTTGCCTGACTCCCCGTCGTGTAGATAACTACGATACGGGAGGGCTTACCATCTGGCCCCAGTGCTG
CAATGATACCGCGAGACCCACGCTCACCGGCTCCAGATTTATCAGCAATAAACCAGCCAGCCGGAAGGGC
CGAGCGCAGAAGTGGTCCTGCAACTTTATCCGCCTCCATCCAGTCTATTAATTGTTGCCGGGAAGCTAGA
GTAAGTAGTTCGCCAGTTAATAGTTTGCGCAACGTTGTTGCCATTGCTACAGGCATCGTGGTGTCACGCT
CGTCGTTTGGTATGGCTTCATTCAGCTCCGGTTCCCAACGATCAAGGCGAGTTACATGATCCCCCATGTT
GTGCAAAAAAGCGGTTAGCTCCTTCGGTCCTCCGATCGTTGTCAGAAGTAAGTTGGCCGCAGTGTTATCA
CTCATGGTTATGGCAGCACTGCATAATTCTCTTACTGTCATGCCATCCGTAAGATGCTTTTCTGTGACTG
GTGAGTACTCAACCAAGTCATTCTGAGAATAGTGTATGCGGCGACCGAGTTGCTCTTGCCCGGCGTCAAT
ACGGGATAATACCGCGCCACATAGCAGAACTTTAAAAGTGCTCATCATTGGAAAACGTTCTTCGGGGCGA
AAACTCTCAAGGATCTTACCGCTGTTGAGATCCAGTTCGATGTAACCCACTCGTGCACCCAACTGATCTT
CAGCATCTTTTACTTTCACCAGCGTTTCTGGGTGAGCAAAAACAGGAAGGCAAAATGCCGCAAAAAAGGG
AATAAGGGCGACACGGAAATGTTGAATACTCATACTCTTCCTTTTTCAATATTATTGAAGCATTTATCAG
GGTTATTGTCTCATGAGCGGATACATATTTGAATGTATTTAGAAAAATAAACAAATAGGGGTTCCGCGCA
CATTTCCCCGAAAAGTGCCACCTG
[124 nt withheld, positions 5485-5608]
C
[91 nt withheld, positions 5610-5700]
A
[49 nt withheld, positions 5702-5750]
CCTTTGACGTTGGAGTCCACGTTCTTT
[37 nt withheld, positions 5778-5814]
ACCCTATCTCGGTCTATTCTTTTGATTTATAAGGGATTTTGCCGATTTCGGCCTATTGGTTAAAAAATGA
GCTGATTTAACAAAAATTTAACGCGAATTTTAACAAAATATTAACGCTTACAATTTCCATTCGCCATTCA
GGCTGCGCAACTGTTGGGAAGGGCGATCGGTGCGGGCCTCTTCGCTATTACGCCAGCTGGCGAAAGGGGG
ATGTGCTGCAAGGCGATTAAGTTGGGTAACGCCAGGGTTTTCCCAGTCACGACGTTGTAAAACGACGGCC
AGTGCCAAGCTGATCTATACATTGAATCAATATTGGCAATTAGCCATATTAGTCATTGGTTATATAGCAT
AAATCAATATTGGCTATTGGCCATTGCATACGTTGTATCTATATCATAATATGTACATTTATATTGGCTC
ATGTCCAATATGACCGCCATGTT
Features (pLannotate 1.2.2; 15 found; start..end, strand, type, name):
      1..380     +  enhancer       CMV enhancer: human cytomegalovirus immediate early enhancer
    382..581     +  promoter       CMV promoter: human cytomegalovirus (CMV) immediate early promoter
    672..2243    +  CDS            ZC3H12A (fragment): ZC12A_HUMAN - Also known as MCPIP From Homo sapiens (Human).
   2281..2903    +  polyA_signal   hGH poly(A) signal: human growth hormone polyadenylation signal
   2932..3261    +  promoter       SV40 promoter: SV40 enhancer and early promoter
   3300..3318    -  promoter       T7 promoter: promoter for bacteriophage T7 RNA polymerase
   3356..3372    -  protein_bind   lac operator: The lac repressor binds to the lac operator to inhibit transcription in E. coli. This inhibition can be relieved by adding lactose or isopropyl-β-D-thiogalactopyranoside (IPTG). lac repressor encoded by lacI
   3380..3410    -  promoter       lac promoter: promoter for the E. coli lac operon
   3425..3446    -  protein_bind   CAP binding site: CAP binding activates transcription in the presence of cAMP. E. coli catabolite activator protein
   3459..3551    -  CDS            lacI (fragment): lac repressor; lacI; The lac repressor binds to the lac operator to inhibit transcription in E. coli. This inhibition can be relieved by adding lactose or isopropyl-β-D-thiogalactopyranoside (IPTG).
   3734..4322    -  rep_origin     ori: high-copy-number ColE1/pMB1/pBR322/pUC origin of replication
   4493..5353    -  CDS            AmpR: β-lactamase; bla; confers resistance to ampicillin, carbenicillin, and related antibiotics
   5354..5458    -  promoter       AmpR promoter: bla
   5485..5913    +  rep_origin     f1 ori (sequence partly withheld): f1 bacteriophage origin of replication; arrow indicates direction of (+) strand synthesis
   5944..6098    -  CDS            lacZα (fragment): LacZα fragment of β-galactosidase; lacZ fragment
