[The description below was written by a language model from this plasmid's Addgene catalogue record and pLannotate feature annotations shown in this document.]
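Description:
Flag-MCPIP1(81-599) is a mammalian expression plasmid built on the commercial pCMV-MAT-Tag-FLAG1 backbone. It drives production of an N-terminally truncated form of human MCPIP1 (ZC3H12A, also called regnase-1), which by its name covers residues 81 to 599. The fragment was inserted by restriction cloning between EcoRI and XbaI sites. It sits downstream of the human cytomegalovirus immediate early enhancer and promoter and is followed by the human growth hormone polyadenylation signal, an arrangement suited to strong constitutive expression after transient transfection. According to the catalogue entry, a Flag epitope supplied by the backbone is fused to the N terminus, allowing detection or immunoprecipitation with anti-Flag antibodies. The feature table does not annotate this tag separately, listing only the ZC3H12A fragment as the coding sequence.

In E. coli the plasmid is maintained at high copy through a ColE1/pUC-type origin and selected with ampicillin via the β-lactamase gene and its own promoter. An f1 origin is also present, which in principle allows single-stranded DNA production. The remaining annotations are an SV40 enhancer/early promoter, a T7 promoter, lac promoter/operator and CAP site elements, and short lacI and lacZα fragments. These appear to be backbone remnants, and no mammalian selection marker is annotated downstream of the SV40 promoter. The sequenced record is 6,257 nt, broadly in line with the stated backbone and insert sizes. The associated publication concerns MCPIP1 deubiquitination of TRAF proteins and its negative regulation of JNK and NF-κB signalling. A deletion construct like this one would fit domain-mapping work on those activities, although the record itself states only mammalian expression as the purpose.
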