Addgene plasmid #90107: Flag-MCPIP1(81-599)
Purpose: Mammalian expression of Flag-MCPIP1(81-599)
Depositing lab: Mingui Fu. Depositing organization: University of Missouri at Kansas City. Publication: MCP-induced protein 1 deubiquitinates TRAF proteins and negatively regulates JNK and NF-kappaB signaling. Liang J, Saad Y, Lei T, Wang J, Qi D, Yang Q, Kolattukudy PE, Fu M. J Exp Med. 2010 Dec 20;207(13):2959-73. doi: 10.1084/jem.20092641. Epub 2010 Nov 29. PubMed 21115689.
Backbone
  Vector backbone: pCMV-MAT-Tag-FLAG1
  Backbone manufacturer: Sigma
  Backbone size w/o insert (bp): 4714
  Vector type: Mammalian Expression
Growth in bacteria
  Bacterial resistance: Ampicillin, 100 μg/mL
  Growth temperature: 37°C
  Growth strain: DH5alpha
  Copy number: High Copy
Gene/Insert
  Gene/Insert name: MCPIP1 (alt names: Zc3h12a; regnase-1)
  Species: H. sapiens (human)
  Insert size (bp): 1500
  Entrez Gene: ZC3H12A (a.k.a. MCPIP, MCPIP-1, MCPIP1, Reg1, dJ423B22.1)
  Promoter: CMV
  Tag / fusion protein: Flag (N terminal on backbone)
  Cloning method: Restriction Enzyme; 5′ cloning site EcoRI (unknown if destroyed); 3′ cloning site XbaI (unknown if destroyed)
  Sequencing primers: 5′ CMV-F
Terms and licenses: Academic/Nonprofit Terms; Industry Terms: Not Available to Industry
How to cite: Flag-MCPIP1(81-599) was a gift from Mingui Fu (Addgene plasmid # 90107 ; http://n2t.net/addgene:90107 ; RRID:Addgene_90107)
